>Addgene plasmid #245864 | Thor-LSSM13-A | depositor full sequence | sequence record 483449 | Thor-LSSM13-A sequence 5470 bps
AGCGCCCAATACGCAAACCGCCTCTCCCCGCGCGTTGGCCGATTCATTAATGCAGCTGGCACGACAGGTT
TCCCGACTGGAAAGCGGGCAGTGAGCGCAACGCAATTAATGTGAGTTAGCTCACTCATTAGGCACCCCAG
GCTTTACACTTTATGCTTCCGGCTCGTATGTTGTGTGGAATTGTGAGCGGATAACAATTTCACACAGGAA
ACAGCTATGACCATGATTACGCCAAGCTTGGTACCGAGCTCGGATCCACTAGTAACGGCCGCCAGTGTGC
TGGAATTCGGCTTAAGCCGAATTCTGCAGATATCCATCACACTGGCGGCCGCTCGAGCATGCATCTAGAA
TTGTAATACGACTCACTATAGGGCGAATTATCCGTAAGGTGGACCGCTAGAAAGGAGAGGGCAAGGCTGG
TGCCAGCCGCCGCGGTAAAACCAGCTCTTCGAGTGGTGTCCATGATTATTGAGCTTAAAGCGTTCGTAGC
CGGTTCTGTAGGTCCCTGCTTAAATCTGGCCGCTCAACGGTCAGTCTGGTAGGGATACCGCTTTACTTGG
GGACGGGAGACGGCGACGGTATTCCGTAGGTAAGGGTGAAATCTAATGATCTACGGAGGACCACCAGTGG
CGAAGGCGGTCGTCGAGAACGTGCCCGACGGTGAGGGACGAAACCCAGGGGAGCAAATCGGATTAGATAC
CCGAGTAGTCCTGGGCGTAAACGATGTCCGTTAAGTGTTGCATTGGCCACGAGCCACTGCGGTGCTGTAG
CGAAAGCGATAAACGGACCGCTTGGGAAGTACGGTCGCAAGACTGAATTAGAGAGCCATTCCGACTCTCC
TCAGGAGACTTAAAGGAATTGGCGGGGGAGCACCACAAGGGGTGGAGCTTGCGGTTTAATTGGACTCAAC
GCCGGAAATCTTACCCGCCCAGACAGCCGAATGAGAGCCAGACTGATGATCTTGCTCGACGAGCTGAGAG
CTGGTGCATGGCCATCGTAAATTCGTGCCGTGAGGTATCAGCTTAAGTGCTGCAACGAATGAGATCCCTG
CCACCTAGTTGCCAGCCGGGGGCTTCGGCCCTGACGGGGCACACTAGGGGGACCGCCAGCGAAAAGCTGG
AGGAAGGTGGGGGCCACGGTAGGTCAGTATGCCGCGATATGGGCGGGGCCACACGCGTGCTACAATGGCT
GGGACAATGCGTCACAACACCGAAAGGTGAAGTCAATCGCGAAACCCAGTCGTAGTCGGGATCGCGGGTT
GGAACTCACCCGCGTGAACCTGGATTTCACATTCACTTCGAATGTGGACAGGAGATCCCTAGTATCCGCG
TCTCACTATGGCGCGGAGAATACGTCCCTGCTTCTTGCACACACCGCCCGTCGCTCCATGCGAGCGGCCT
TGGGGTGAGGTGTCGTCCCTAGCATAACCCCTTGGGGCCTCTAAACGGGTCTTGAGGGGTTTTTTGTGCA
TGCTCGAGCGGCCGCCAGTGTGATGGAATTCGCCCTATAGTGAGTCGTATTACAATTCACTGGCCGTCGT
TTTACAACGTCGTGACTGGGAAAACCCTGGCGTTACCCAACTTAATCGCCTTGCAGCACATCCCCCTTTC
GCCAGCTGGCGTAATAGCGAAGAGGCCCGCACCGATCGCCCTTCCCAACAGTTGCGCAGCCTGAATGGCG
AATGGACGCGCTGGAAGGCAGTACACCTTGATAGGTGGGCTGCCCTTCCTGGTTGGCTTGGTTTCATCAG
CCATCCGCTTGCCCTCATCTGTTACGCCGGCGGTAGCCGGCCAGCCTCGCAGAGCAGGATTCCCGTTGAG
CACCGCCAGGTGCGAATAAGGGACAGTGAAGAAGGAACACCCGCTCGCGGGTGGGCCTACTTCACCTATC
CTGCCCGGCTGACGCCGTTGGATACACCAAGGAAAGTCTACACGAACCCTTTGGCAAAATCCTGTATATC
GTGCGAAAAAGGATGGATATACCGAAAAAATCGCTATAATGACCCCGAAGCAGGGTTATGCAGCGGAAAA
GCGCTGCTTCCCTGCTGTTTTGTGGAATATCTACCGACTGGAAACAGGCAAATGCAGGAA
[119 nt withheld, positions 2091-2209]
C
[91 nt withheld, positions 2211-2301]
A
[49 nt withheld, positions 2303-2351]
CCTTTGACGTTGGAGTCCACGTTCTTT
[37 nt withheld, positions 2379-2415]
ACCCTATCTCGGTCTATTCTTTTGATTTATAAGGGATTTTGCCGATTTCGGCCTATTGGTTAAAAAATGA
GCTGATTTAACAAAAATTTAACGCGAATTTTAACAAAATTCAGGGCGCAAGGGCTGCTAAAGGAAGCGGA
ACACGTAGAAAGCCAGTCCGCAGAAACGGTGCTGACCCCGGATGAATGTCAGCTACTGGGCTATCTGGAC
AAGGGAAAACGCAAGCGCAAAGAGAAAGCAGGTAGCTTGCAGTGGGCTTACATGGCGATAGCTAGACTGG
GCGGTTTTATGGACAGCAAGCGAACCGGAATTGCCAGCTGGGGCGCCCTCTGGTAAGGTTGGGAAGCCCT
GCAAAGTAAACTGGATGGCTTTCTTGCCGCCAAGGATCTGATGGCGCAGGGGATCAAGATCTGATCAAGA
GACAGGATGAGGATCGTTTCGCATGATTGAACAAGATGGATTGCACGCAGGTTCTCCGGCCGCTTGGGTG
GAGAGGCTATTCGGCTATGACTGGGCACAACAGACAATCGGCTGCTCTGATGCCGCCGTGTTCCGGCTGT
CAGCGCAGGGGCGCCCGGTTCTTTTTGTCAAGACCGACCTGTCCGGTGCCCTGAATGAACTGCAGGACGA
GGCAGCGCGGCTATCGTGGCTGGCCACGACGGGCGTTCCTTGCGCAGCTGTGCTCGACGTTGTCACTGAA
GCGGGAAGGGACTGGCTGCTATTGGGCGAAGTGCCGGGGCAGGATCTCCTGTCATCCCACCTTGCTCCTG
CCGAGAAAGTATCCATCATGGCTGATGCAATGCGGCGGCTGCATACGCTTGATCCGGCTACCTGCCCATT
CGACCACCAAGCGAAACATCGCATCGAGCGAGCACGTACTCGGATGGAAGCCGGTCTTGTCGATCAGGAT
GATCTGGACGAAGAGCATCAGGGGCTCGCGCCAGCCGAACTGTTCGCCAGGCTCAAGGCGCGCATGCCCG
ACGGCGAGGATCTCGTCGTGACCCATGGCGATGCCTGCTTGCCGAATATCATGGTGGAAAATGGCCGCTT
TTCTGGATTCATCGACTGTGGCCGGCTGGGTGTGGCGGACCGCTATCAGGACATAGCGTTGGCTACCCGT
GATATTGCTGAAGAGCTTGGCGGCGAATGGGCTGACCGCTTCCTCGTGCTTTACGGTATCGCCGCTCCCG
ATTCGCAGCGCATCGCCTTCTATCGCCTTCTTGACGAGTTCTTCTGAATTGAAAAAGGAAGAGTATGAGT
ATTCAACATTTCCGTGTCGCCCTTATTCCCTTTTTTGCGGCATTTTGCCTTCCTGTTTTTGCTCACCCAG
AAACGCTGGTGAAAGTAAAAGATGCTGAAGATCAGTTGGGTGCACGAGTGGGTTACATCGAACTGGATCT
CAACAGCGGTAAGATCCTTGAGAGTTTTCGCCCCGAAGAACGTTTTCCAATGATGAGCACTTTTAAAGTT
CTGCTATGTGGCGCGGTATTATCCCGTATTGACGCCGGGCAAGAGCAACTCGGTCGCCGCATACACTATT
CTCAGAATGACTTGGTTGAGTACTCACCAGTCACAGAAAAGCATCTTACGGATGGCATGACAGTAAGAGA
ATTATGCAGTGCTGCCATAACCATGAGTGATAACACTGCGGCCAACTTACTTCTGACAACGATCGGAGGA
CCGAAGGAGCTAACCGCTTTTTTGCACAACATGGGGGATCATGTAACTCGCCTTGATCGTTGGGAACCGG
AGCTGAATGAAGCCATACCAAACGACGAGCGTGACACCACGATGCCTGTAGCAATGGCAACAACGTTGCG
CAAACTATTAACTGGCGAACTACTTACTCTAGCTTCCCGGCAACAATTAATAGACTGGATGGAGGCGGAT
AAAGTTGCAGGACCACTTCTGCGCTCGGCCCTTCCGGCTGGCTGGTTTATTGCTGATAAATCTGGAGCCG
GTGAGCGTGGGTCTCGCGGTATCATTGCAGCACTGGGGCCAGATGGTAAGCCCTCCCGTATCGTAGTTAT
CTACACGACGGGGAGTCAGGCAACTATGGATGAACGAAATAGACAGATCGCTGAGATAGGTGCCTCACTG
ATTAAGCATTGGTAACTGTCAGACCAAGTTTACTCATATATACTTTAGATTGATTTAAAACTTCATTTTT
AATTTAAAAGGATCTAGGTGAAGATCCTTTTTGATAATCTCATGACCAAAATCCCTTAACGTGAGTTTTC
GTTCCACTGAGCGTCAGACCCCGTAGAAAAGATCAAAGGATCTTCTTGAGATCCTTTTTTTCTGCGCGTA
ATCTGCTGCTTGCAAACAAAAAAACCACCGCTACCAGCGGTGGTTTGTTTGCCGGATCAAGAGCTACCAA
CTCTTTTTCCGAAGGTAACTGGCTTCAGCAGAGCGCAGATACCAAATACTGTTCTTCTAGTGTAGCCGTA
GTTAGGCCACCACTTCAAGAACTCTGTAGCACCGCCTACATACCTCGCTCTGCTAATCCTGTTACCAGTG
GCTGCTGCCAGTGGCGATAAGTCGTGTCTTACCGGGTTGGACTCAAGACGATAGTTACCGGATAAGGCGC
AGCGGTCGGGCTGAACGGGGGGTTCGTGCACACAGCCCAGCTTGGAGCGAACGACCTACACCGAACTGAG
ATACCTACAGCGTGAGCTATGAGAAAGCGCCACGCTTCCCGAAGGGAGAAAGGCGGACAGGTATCCGGTA
AGCGGCAGGGTCGGAACAGGAGAGCGCACGAGGGAGCTTCCAGGGGGAAACGCCTGGTATCTTTATAGTC
CTGTCGGGTTTCGCCACCTCTGACTTGAGCGTCGATTTTTGTGATGCTCGTCAGGGGGGCGGAGCCTATG
GAAAAACGCCAGCAACGCGGCCTTTTTACGGTTCCTGGCCTTTTGCTGGCCTTTTGCTCACATGTTCTTT
CCTGCGTTATCCCCTGATTCTGTGGATAACCGTATTACCGCCTTTGAGTGAGCTGATACCGCTCGCCGCA
GCCGAACGACCGAGCGCAGCGAGTCAGTGAGCGAGGAAGCGGAAG
Features (pLannotate 1.2.2; 16 found; start..end, strand, type, name):
      2..94      +  CDS            lacI (fragment): lac repressor; lacI; The lac repressor binds to the lac operator to inhibit transcription in E. coli. This inhibition can be relieved by adding lactose or isopropyl-β-D-thiogalactopyranoside (IPTG).
    107..128     +  protein_bind   CAP binding site: CAP binding activates transcription in the presence of cAMP. E. coli catabolite activator protein
    143..173     +  promoter       lac promoter: promoter for the E. coli lac operon
    181..197     +  protein_bind   lac operator: The lac repressor binds to the lac operator to inhibit transcription in E. coli. This inhibition can be relieved by adding lactose or isopropyl-β-D-thiogalactopyranoside (IPTG). lac repressor encoded by lacI
    319..1444    +  ncRNA          SSU rRNA microsporidia (fragment): Accession: RF02542 - Microsporidia small subunit ribosomal RNA
   1419..1466    +  terminator     T7 terminator: transcription terminator for bacteriophage T7 RNA polymerase
   1504..1522    -  promoter       T7 promoter: promoter for bacteriophage T7 RNA polymerase
   1525..1682    +  CDS            lacZα (fragment): LacZα fragment of β-galactosidase; lacZ fragment
   1691..1754    -  CDS            traJ (fragment): oriT-recognizing protein; traJ
   1787..1896    -  oriT           oriT: incP origin of transfer
   2091..2514    +  rep_origin     f1 ori (sequence partly withheld): f1 bacteriophage origin of replication; arrow indicates direction of (+) strand synthesis
   2527..2826    +  CDS            tnpA (fragment): TN5P_ECOLX - Also known as tnp. Experimental evidence at protein level: Swiss-Prot protein existence level 1. Mediates transposition of transposon Tn5 by a 'cut and paste' mechanism. First, the monomeric transposase binds the 19 bp inverted DNA repeats flanking the transposon. Then, dimerization of the DNA- bound transposase creates a synaptic DNA complex. After nicking of the first DNA strand, excision of the transposon proceeds through a series of intermediates. The transposase then mediates the insertion of the transposon at a new site by strand transfer. The activity of the wild- type tran
   2858..3649    +  CDS            neo: KKA2_KLEPN - Also known as kan, nptII. Experimental evidence at protein level: Swiss-Prot protein existence level 1. Resistance to kanamycin, neomycin, paromomycin, ribostamycin, butirosin and gentamicin B. From Klebsiella pneumoniae.
   3653..3669    +  promoter       AmpR promoter (fragment): bla
   3670..4530    +  CDS            AmpR: β-lactamase; bla; confers resistance to ampicillin, carbenicillin, and related antibiotics
   4701..5289    +  rep_origin     ori: high-copy-number ColE1/pMB1/pBR322/pUC origin of replication
