>Addgene plasmid #245864 | Thor-LSSM13-A | addgene full sequence | sequence record 491213 | Addgene NGS Result
AGCGCCCAATACGCAAACCGCCTCTCCCCGCGCGTTGGCCGATTCATTAATGCAGCTGGCACGACAGGTT
TCCCGACTGGAAAGCGGGCAGTGAGCGCAACGCAATTAATGTGAGTTAGCTCACTCATTAGGCACCCCAG
GCTTTACACTTTATGCTTCCGGCTCGTATGTTGTGTGGAATTGTGAGCGGATAACAATTTCACACAGGAA
ACAGCTATGACCATGATTACGCCAAGCTTGGTACCGAGCTCGGATCCACTAGTAACGGCCGCCAGTGTGC
TGGAATTCGGCTTAAGCCGAATTCTGCAGATATCCATCACACTGGCGGCCGCTCGAGCATGCATCTAGAC
CATCACACTGGCGGCCGCTCGAGCATGCACAAAAAACCCCTCAAGACCCGTTTAGAGGCCCCAAGGGGTT
ATGCTAGGGACGACACCTCACCCCAAGGCCGCTCGCATGGAGCGACGGGCGGTGTGTGCAAGAAGCAGGG
ACGTATTCTCCGCGCCATAGTGAGACGCGGATACTAGGGATCTCCTGTCCACATTCGAAGTGAATGTGAA
ATCCAGGTTCACGCGGGTGAGTTCCAACCCGCGATCCCGACTACGACTGGGTTTCGCGATTGACTTCACC
TTTCGGTGTTGTGACGCATTGTCCCAGCCATTGTAGCACGCGTGTGGCCCCGCCCATATCGCGGCATACT
GACCTACCGTGGCCCCCACCTTCCTCCAGCTTTTCGCTGGCGGTCCCCCTAGTGTGCCCCGTCAGGGCCG
AAGCCCCCGGCTGGCAACTAGGTGGCAGGGATCTCATTCGTTGCAGCACTTAAGCTGATACCTCACGGCA
CGAATTTACGATGGCCATGCACCAGCTCTCAGCTCGTCGAGCAAGATCATCAGTCTGGCTCTCATTCGGC
TGTCTGGGCGGGTAAGATTTCCGGCGTTGAGTCCAATTAAACCGCAAGCTCCACCCCTTGTGGTGCTCCC
CCGCCAATTCCTTTAAGTCTCCTGAGGAGAGTCGGAATGGCTCTCTAATTCAGTCTTGCGACCGTACTTC
CCAAGCGGTCCGTTTATCGCTTTCGCTACAGCACCGCAGTGGCTCGTGGCCAATGCAACACTTAACGGAC
ATCGTTTACGCCCAGGACTACTCGGGTATCTAATCCGATTTGCTCCCCTGGGTTTCGTCCCTCACCGTCG
GGCACGTTCTCGACGACCGCCTTCGCCACTGGTGGTCCTCCGTAGATCATTAGATTTCACCCTTACCTAC
GGAATACCGTCGCCGTCTCCCGTCCCCAAGTAAAGCGGTATCCCTACCAGACTGACCGTTGAGCGGCCAG
ATTTAAGCAGGGACCTACAGAACCGGCTACGAACGCTTTAAGCTCAATAATCATGGACACCACTCGAAGA
GCTGGTTTTACCGCGGCGGCTGGCACCAGCCTTGCCCTCTCCTTTCTAGCGGTCCACCTTACGGATAATT
CGCCCTATAGTGAGTCGTATTACAATTCACTGGCCGTCGTTTTACAACGTCGTGACTGGGAAAACCCTGG
CGTTACCCAACTTAATCGCCTTGCAGCACATCCCCCTTTCGCCAGCTGGCGTAATAGCGAAGAGGCCCGC
ACCGATCGCCCTTCCCAACAGTTGCGCAGCCTGAATGGCGAATGGACGCGCTGGAAGGCAGTACACCTTG
ATAGGTGGGCTGCCCTTCCTGGTTGGCTTGGTTTCATCAGCCATCCGCTTGCCCTCATCTGTTACGCCGG
CGGTAGCCGGCCAGCCTCGCAGAGCAGGATTCCCGTTGAGCACCGCCAGGTGCGAATAAGGGACAGTGAA
GAAGGAACACCCGCTCGCGGGTGGGCCTACTTCACCTATCCTGCCCGGCTGACGCCGTTGGATACACCAA
GGAAAGTCTACACGAACCCTTTGGCAAAATCCTGTATATCGTGCGAAAAAGGATGGATATACCGAAAAAA
TCGCTATAATGACCCCGAAGCAGGGTTATGCAGCGGAAAAGCGCTGCTTCCCTGCTGTTTTGTGGAATAT
CTACCGACTGGAAACAGGCAAATGCAGGAA
[65 nt withheld, positions 2061-2125]
T
[53 nt withheld, positions 2127-2179]
C
[91 nt withheld, positions 2181-2271]
A
[49 nt withheld, positions 2273-2321]
CCTTTGACGTTGGAGTCCACGTTCTTT
[37 nt withheld, positions 2349-2385]
ACCCTATCTCGGTCTATTCTTTTGATTTATAAGGGATTTTGCCGATTTCGGCCTATTGGTTAAAAAATGA
GCTGATTTAACAAAAATTTAACGCGAATTTTAACAAAATTCAGGGCGCAAGGGCTGCTAAAGGAAGCGGA
ACACGTAGAAAGCCAGTCCGCAGAAACGGTGCTGACCCCGGATGAATGTCAGCTACTGGGCTATCTGGAC
AAGGGAAAACGCAAGCGCAAAGAGAAAGCAGGTAGCTTGCAGTGGGCTTACATGGCGATAGCTAGACTGG
GCGGTTTTATGGACAGCAAGCGAACCGGAATTGCCAGCTGGGGCGCCCTCTGGTAAGGTTGGGAAGCCCT
GCAAAGTAAACTGGATGGCTTTCTTGCCGCCAAGGATCTGATGGCGCAGGGGATCAAGATCTGATCAAGA
GACAGGATGAGGATCGTTTCGCATGATTGAACAAGATGGATTGCACGCAGGTTCTCCGGCCGCTTGGGTG
GAGAGGCTATTCGGCTATGACTGGGCACAACAGACAATCGGCTGCTCTGATGCCGCCGTGTTCCGGCTGT
CAGCGCAGGGGCGCCCGGTTCTTTTTGTCAAGACCGACCTGTCCGGTGCCCTGAATGAACTGCAGGACGA
GGCAGCGCGGCTATCGTGGCTGGCCACGACGGGCGTTCCTTGCGCAGCTGTGCTCGACGTTGTCACTGAA
GCGGGAAGGGACTGGCTGCTATTGGGCGAAGTGCCGGGGCAGGATCTCCTGTCATCCCACCTTGCTCCTG
CCGAGAAAGTATCCATCATGGCTGATGCAATGCGGCGGCTGCATACGCTTGATCCGGCTACCTGCCCATT
CGACCACCAAGCGAAACATCGCATCGAGCGAGCACGTACTCGGATGGAAGCCGGTCTTGTCGATCAGGAT
GATCTGGACGAAGAGCATCAGGGGCTCGCGCCAGCCGAACTGTTCGCCAGGCTCAAGGCGCGCATGCCCG
ACGGCGAGGATCTCGTCGTGACCCATGGCGATGCCTGCTTGCCGAATATCATGGTGGAAAATGGCCGCTT
TTCTGGATTCATCGACTGTGGCCGGCTGGGTGTGGCGGACCGCTATCAGGACATAGCGTTGGCTACCCGT
GATATTGCTGAAGAGCTTGGCGGCGAATGGGCTGACCGCTTCCTCGTGCTTTACGGTATCGCCGCTCCCG
ATTCGCAGCGCATCGCCTTCTATCGCCTTCTTGACGAGTTCTTCTGAATTGAAAAAGGAAGAGTATGAGT
ATTCAACATTTCCGTGTCGCCCTTATTCCCTTTTTTGCGGCATTTTGCCTTCCTGTTTTTGCTCACCCAG
AAACGCTGGTGAAAGTAAAAGATGCTGAAGATCAGTTGGGTGCACGAGTGGGTTACATCGAACTGGATCT
CAACAGCGGTAAGATCCTTGAGAGTTTTCGCCCCGAAGAACGTTTTCCAATGATGAGCACTTTTAAAGTT
CTGCTATGTGGCGCGGTATTATCCCGTATTGACGCCGGGCAAGAGCAACTCGGTCGCCGCATACACTATT
CTCAGAATGACTTGGTTGAGTACTCACCAGTCACAGAAAAGCATCTTACGGATGGCATGACAGTAAGAGA
ATTATGCAGTGCTGCCATAACCATGAGTGATAACACTGCGGCCAACTTACTTCTGACAACGATCGGAGGA
CCGAAGGAGCTAACCGCTTTTTTGCACAACATGGGGGATCATGTAACTCGCCTTGATCGTTGGGAACCGG
AGCTGAATGAAGCCATACCAAACGACGAGCGTGACACCACGATGCCTGTAGCAATGGCAACAACGTTGCG
CAAACTATTAACTGGCGAACTACTTACTCTAGCTTCCCGGCAACAATTAATAGACTGGATGGAGGCGGAT
AAAGTTGCAGGACCACTTCTGCGCTCGGCCCTTCCGGCTGGCTGGTTTATTGCTGATAAATCTGGAGCCG
GTGAGCGTGGGTCTCGCGGTATCATTGCAGCACTGGGGCCAGATGGTAAGCCCTCCCGTATCGTAGTTAT
CTACACGACGGGGAGTCAGGCAACTATGGATGAACGAAATAGACAGATCGCTGAGATAGGTGCCTCACTG
ATTAAGCATTGGTAACTGTCAGACCAAGTTTACTCATATATACTTTAGATTGATTTAAAACTTCATTTTT
AATTTAAAAGGATCTAGGTGAAGATCCTTTTTGATAATCTCATGACCAAAATCCCTTAACGTGAGTTTTC
GTTCCACTGAGCGTCAGACCCCGTAGAAAAGATCAAAGGATCTTCTTGAGATCCTTTTTTTCTGCGCGTA
ATCTGCTGCTTGCAAACAAAAAAACCACCGCTACCAGCGGTGGTTTGTTTGCCGGATCAAGAGCTACCAA
CTCTTTTTCCGAAGGTAACTGGCTTCAGCAGAGCGCAGATACCAAATACTGTTCTTCTAGTGTAGCCGTA
GTTAGGCCACCACTTCAAGAACTCTGTAGCACCGCCTACATACCTCGCTCTGCTAATCCTGTTACCAGTG
GCTGCTGCCAGTGGCGATAAGTCGTGTCTTACCGGGTTGGACTCAAGACGATAGTTACCGGATAAGGCGC
AGCGGTCGGGCTGAACGGGGGGTTCGTGCACACAGCCCAGCTTGGAGCGAACGACCTACACCGAACTGAG
ATACCTACAGCGTGAGCTATGAGAAAGCGCCACGCTTCCCGAAGGGAGAAAGGCGGACAGGTATCCGGTA
AGCGGCAGGGTCGGAACAGGAGAGCGCACGAGGGAGCTTCCAGGGGGAAACGCCTGGTATCTTTATAGTC
CTGTCGGGTTTCGCCACCTCTGACTTGAGCGTCGATTTTTGTGATGCTCGTCAGGGGGGCGGAGCCTATG
GAAAAACGCCAGCAACGCGGCCTTTTTACGGTTCCTGGCCTTTTGCTGGCCTTTTGCTCACATGTTCTTT
CCTGCGTTATCCCCTGATTCTGTGGATAACCGTATTACCGCCTTTGAGTGAGCTGATACCGCTCGCCGCA
GCCGAACGACCGAGCGCAGCGAGTCAGTGAGCGAGGAAGCGGAAG
Features (pLannotate 1.2.2; 14 found; start..end, strand, type, name):
      2..94      +  CDS            lacI (fragment): lac repressor; lacI; The lac repressor binds to the lac operator to inhibit transcription in E. coli. This inhibition can be relieved by adding lactose or isopropyl-β-D-thiogalactopyranoside (IPTG).
    107..128     +  protein_bind   CAP binding site: CAP binding activates transcription in the presence of cAMP. E. coli catabolite activator protein
    143..173     +  promoter       lac promoter: promoter for the E. coli lac operon
    181..197     +  protein_bind   lac operator: The lac repressor binds to the lac operator to inhibit transcription in E. coli. This inhibition can be relieved by adding lactose or isopropyl-β-D-thiogalactopyranoside (IPTG). lac repressor encoded by lacI
    380..427     -  terminator     T7 terminator: transcription terminator for bacteriophage T7 RNA polymerase
    400..1541    -  ncRNA          SSU rRNA microsporidia (fragment): Accession: RF02542 - Microsporidia small subunit ribosomal RNA
   1593..1724    -  CDS            traJ (fragment): TRAJ6_ECOLX - Experimental evidence at protein level: Swiss-Prot protein existence level 1. Transfer of plasmid RP4 during bacterial conjugation requires the plasmid-encoded TraJ protein, which binds to a 19-base pair invert sequence repetition within the transfer origin. TraJ protein is bound to only one side of the DNA helix. This nucleoprotein structure is the initial complex in the pathway to assemble a functional relaxosome. From Escherichia coli.
   1757..1866    -  oriT           oriT: incP origin of transfer
   2061..2484    +  rep_origin     f1 ori (sequence partly withheld): f1 bacteriophage origin of replication; arrow indicates direction of (+) strand synthesis
   2497..2796    +  CDS            tnpA (fragment): TN5P_ECOLX - Also known as tnp. Experimental evidence at protein level: Swiss-Prot protein existence level 1. Mediates transposition of transposon Tn5 by a 'cut and paste' mechanism. First, the monomeric transposase binds the 19 bp inverted DNA repeats flanking the transposon. Then, dimerization of the DNA- bound transposase creates a synaptic DNA complex. After nicking of the first DNA strand, excision of the transposon proceeds through a series of intermediates. The transposase then mediates the insertion of the transposon at a new site by strand transfer. The activity of the wild- type tran
   2828..3619    +  CDS            neo: KKA2_KLEPN - Also known as kan, nptII. Experimental evidence at protein level: Swiss-Prot protein existence level 1. Resistance to kanamycin, neomycin, paromomycin, ribostamycin, butirosin and gentamicin B. From Klebsiella pneumoniae.
   3623..3639    +  promoter       AmpR promoter (fragment): bla
   3640..4500    +  CDS            AmpR: β-lactamase; bla; confers resistance to ampicillin, carbenicillin, and related antibiotics
   4671..5259    +  rep_origin     ori: high-copy-number ColE1/pMB1/pBR322/pUC origin of replication
