[The description below was written by a language model from this plasmid's Addgene catalogue record and pLannotate feature annotations shown in this document.]
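Description:
Thor-LSSM13-A is a high-copy E. coli plasmid built on the pCR2.1-oriT backbone that carries a cloned archaeal 16S rRNA gene, recorded as originating from a "Thor" sequence (13cm_4210_3138-4177), for heterologous expression of that rRNA. It replicates from a ColE1/pUC-type origin and carries both β-lactamase (ampicillin) and neo/nptII (kanamycin) resistance markers, matching the dual selection listed. The backbone also contains an f1 phage origin for single-stranded DNA production, plus an incP (RP4) oriT with an adjacent traJ fragment, which would allow conjugative mobilisation when transfer functions are supplied in trans. Remnants of lacI, a Tn5 transposase fragment and lacZα are vector carry-over.

The roughly 1.1 kb insert, introduced by Gibson assembly, is detected by the annotation software as a small-subunit rRNA. The "microsporidia" label reflects only the closest covariance model, not the source organism. It abuts a T7 terminator and lies downstream of the lac promoter/operator and CAP site region. The two sequence records disagree. In the depositor's 5,470-nt sequence the rRNA and terminator are on the same strand as the lac promoter, with a T7 promoter annotated beyond the terminator on the opposite strand. In the repository's 5,440-nt sequencing result the rRNA and terminator are in the reverse orientation, and no T7 promoter or lacZα fragment is annotated. The promoter actually driving rRNA transcription is therefore not unambiguous from the record. The plasmid belongs to a collection of Clone-FISH strains, in which E. coli expressing a foreign 16S rRNA serve as targets for validating oligonucleotide probes for fluorescence in situ hybridization.
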