Addgene plasmid #245864: Thor-LSSM13-A
Purpose: Archael (13cm_4210_3138-4177(-) _Thor) 16S rRNA expression
Depositing lab: Roland Hatzenpichler. Depositing organization: Montana State University. Publication: A collection of archaeal 16S rRNA Clone-FISH cultures for probe validation in fluorescence in situ hybridization experiments. Van Beek JM, Robles G, Mewalal R, Blaby I, Hatzenpichler R. Microbiol Resour Announc. 2025 Dec 11;14(12):e0113125. doi: 10.1128/mra.01131-25. Epub 2025 Nov 17. PubMed 41247030.
Backbone
  Vector backbone: pcr2.1-oriT
  Vector type: Other
Growth in bacteria
  Bacterial resistance: Ampicillin and Kanamycin, 100 & 50 μg/mL
  Growth temperature: 37°C
  Growth strain: DH5alpha
  Copy number: High Copy
Gene/Insert
  Gene/Insert name: 16S rRNA
  Species: 13cm_4210_3138-4177(-) _Thor
  Cloning method: Gibson Cloning
  Sequencing primers: 5′ ATTGTAATACGACTCACTATAGGGCGAATT; 3′ CTAGCATAACCCCTTGGGGCCTCTAAACGGGTCTTGAGGGGTTTTTTGTGCATGCTCGAGCGGCCGCCAGTGTGATGG
Resource information
  A portion of this plasmid was derived from a plasmid made by: DOE Joint Genome Institute
Terms and licenses: Academic/Nonprofit Terms; Industry Terms: Not Available to Industry
How to cite: Thor-LSSM13-A was a gift from Roland Hatzenpichler (Addgene plasmid # 245864 ; http://n2t.net/addgene:245864 ; RRID:Addgene_245864)
