>Addgene plasmid #245864 | Thor-LSSM13-A | depositor full sequence | sequence record 483422 | Full Sequence
ATCCGTAAGGTGGACCGCTAGAAAGGAGAGGGCAAGGCTGGTGCCAGCCGCCGCGGTAAAACCAGCTCTT
CGAGTGGTGTCCATGATTATTGAGCTTAAAGCGTTCGTAGCCGGTTCTGTAGGTCCCTGCTTAAATCTGG
CCGCTCAACGGTCAGTCTGGTAGGGATACCGCTTTACTTGGGGACGGGAGACGGCGACGGTATTCCGTAG
GTAAGGGTGAAATCTAATGATCTACGGAGGACCACCAGTGGCGAAGGCGGTCGTCGAGAACGTGCCCGAC
GGTGAGGGACGAAACCCAGGGGAGCAAATCGGATTAGATACCCGAGTAGTCCTGGGCGTAAACGATGTCC
GTTAAGTGTTGCATTGGCCACGAGCCACTGCGGTGCTGTAGCGAAAGCGATAAACGGACCGCTTGGGAAG
TACGGTCGCAAGACTGAATTAGAGAGCCATTCCGACTCTCCTCAGGAGACTTAAAGGAATTGGCGGGGGA
GCACCACAAGGGGTGGAGCTTGCGGTTTAATTGGACTCAACGCCGGAAATCTTACCCGCCCAGACAGCCG
AATGAGAGCCAGACTGATGATCTTGCTCGACGAGCTGAGAGCTGGTGCATGGCCATCGTAAATTCGTGCC
GTGAGGTATCAGCTTAAGTGCTGCAACGAATGAGATCCCTGCCACCTAGTTGCCAGCCGGGGGCTTCGGC
CCTGACGGGGCACACTAGGGGGACCGCCAGCGAAAAGCTGGAGGAAGGTGGGGGCCACGGTAGGTCAGTA
TGCCGCGATATGGGCGGGGCCACACGCGTGCTACAATGGCTGGGACAATGCGTCACAACACCGAAAGGTG
AAGTCAATCGCGAAACCCAGTCGTAGTCGGGATCGCGGGTTGGAACTCACCCGCGTGAACCTGGATTTCA
CATTCACTTCGAATGTGGACAGGAGATCCCTAGTATCCGCGTCTCACTATGGCGCGGAGAATACGTCCCT
GCTTCTTGCACACACCGCCCGTCGCTCCATGCGAGCGGCCTTGGGGTGAGGTGTCGTCC
